Addgene plasmid #132627: pAcGP67A human LRP6 E1E2 (20–629)
Purpose: expresses human LRP6 E1E2 (20–629) in Hi5 insect cell
Depositing lab: Wenqing Xu. Depositing organization: University of Washington. Publication: Crystal structures of the extracellular domain of LRP6 and its complex with DKK1. Cheng Z, Biechele T, Wei Z, Morrone S, Moon RT, Wang L, Xu W. Nat Struct Mol Biol. 2011 Oct 9;18(11):1204-10. doi: 10.1038/nsmb.2139. PubMed 21984209.
Backbone
  Vector backbone: pAcGP67A
  Vector type: Insect Expression
Growth in bacteria
  Bacterial resistance: Ampicillin, 100 μg/mL
  Growth temperature: 37°C
  Growth strain: DH5alpha
  Copy number: Unknown
Gene/Insert
  Gene/Insert name: LRP6 (20–629)
  Species: H. sapiens (human)
Terms and licenses: Academic/Nonprofit Terms; Industry Terms: Not Available to Industry
How to cite: pAcGP67A human LRP6 E1E2 (20–629) was a gift from Wenqing Xu (Addgene plasmid # 132627 ; http://n2t.net/addgene:132627 ; RRID:Addgene_132627)
