[The description below was written by a language model from this plasmid's Addgene catalogue record and pLannotate feature annotations shown in this document.]
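Description:
pAcGP67A human LRP6 E1E2 (20–629) is a baculovirus transfer vector built on the pAcGP67A backbone for secreted expression of a fragment of the human Wnt co-receptor LRP6 in Hi5 insect cells. In bacteria it is maintained through a high-copy ColE1/pUC-type origin and selected with ampicillin via the β-lactamase gene. Remnants of lac, lacZα, rop and bom sequences in the annotation are backbone leftovers with no evident role in expression.

The expression cassette wraps around the origin of the circular map. The strong, very late AcMNPV polyhedrin promoter sits at the end of the record and reads into the GP64 (gp67) signal sequence at the start, followed by an 8xHis affinity tag and then the LRP6 coding fragment. That fragment covers residues 20–629, the region the depositor calls E1E2, from the extracellular domain. The viral signal peptide replaces the native LRP6 leader and directs the protein into the secretory pathway. The protein should therefore be released into the medium and can be captured through the N-terminal His tag. A polyhedrin coding fragment and the polyhedrin 3' UTR lie downstream of the insert.

The cassette is flanked by AcMNPV genomic segments, including the lef2/ORF603 recombination region upstream and viral sequences annotated with PK1 and P78 fragments downstream. These provide homology arms for recombination with baculovirus DNA in insect cells, which places the cassette at the polyhedrin locus to yield recombinant virus. The associated publication indicates the protein was produced for crystallographic study of the LRP6 extracellular domain and its complex with DKK1.
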