Features (pLannotate 1.2.2; 27 found; start..end, strand, type, name):
      1..60      +  sig_peptide    GP64 signal sequence: signal sequence from the baculovirus envelope glycoprotein GP64; Autographa californica gp64
     70..93      +  CDS            8xHis: 8xHis affinity tag
     94..1923    +  CDS            LRP6 (fragment): LRP6_HUMAN - Experimental evidence at protein level: Swiss-Prot protein existence level 1. Component of the Wnt-Fzd-LRP5-LRP6 complex that triggers beta-catenin signaling through inducing aggregation of receptor-ligand complexes into ribosome-sized signalsomes. Cell-surface coreceptor of Wnt/beta-catenin signaling, which plays a pivotal role in bone formation. The Wnt-induced Fzd/LRP6 coreceptor complex recruits DVL1 polymers to the plasma membrane which, in turn, recruits the AXIN1/GSK3B-complex to the cell surface promoting the formation of signalsomes and inhibiting AXIN1/GSK3-mediated phos
   1943..2506    +  CDS            PH (fragment): PYHD_NPVAC - Also known as P29, POLH. Experimental evidence at protein level: Swiss-Prot protein existence level 1. Major component of the virus occlusion bodies which are large proteinaceous structures termed polyhedra. These structures serve as the protective package for the virus particles outside the infected host and allow natural transmission of virus between insect hosts, assisting persistence in the environment. Forms the paracrystalline lattice of polyhedra and interacts with enveloped virions as well as other accessory molecules and structures to form a mature viral occlusion body. F
   2510..2882    +  3'UTR          polyhedrin 3' UTR: 3' UTR from the Autographa californica nucleopolyhedrovirus polyhedrin gene (Suzuki et al., 2006)
   3562..3579    -  CDS            9xHis (fragment): 9xHis affinity tag
   3876..4163    -  CDS            P61 (fragment): P78_NPVAC - Experimental evidence at protein level: Swiss-Prot protein existence level 1. Plays a role in the transport of the nucleocapsids from the cytoplasm toward the host nucleus together with the host actin- polymerizing Arp2/3 complex. From Autographa californica nuclear polyhedrosis virus (AcMNPV).
   4162..4782    +  CDS            PK1 (fragment): PK1_NPVAC - Also known as PK-1. Experimental evidence at transcript level: Swiss-Prot protein existence level 2. Serine/threonine protein kinase that plays a role in viral propagation by phosphorylating various viral and cellular substrates including the viral p6.9 protein or host histone H1. Participates in nucleocapsid assembly and polyhedra formation. From Autographa californica nuclear polyhedrosis virus (AcMNPV).
   4817..4839    -  protein_bind   lac operator (fragment): The lac repressor binds to the lac operator to inhibit transcription in E. coli. This inhibition can be relieved by adding lactose or isopropyl-β-D-thiogalactopyranoside (IPTG). lac repressor encoded by lacI
   4843..4873    -  promoter       lac promoter: promoter for the E. coli lac operon
   4888..4909    -  protein_bind   CAP binding site: CAP binding activates transcription in the presence of cAMP. E. coli catabolite activator protein
   4922..5014    -  CDS            lacI (fragment): lac repressor; lacI; The lac repressor binds to the lac operator to inhibit transcription in E. coli. This inhibition can be relieved by adding lactose or isopropyl-β-D-thiogalactopyranoside (IPTG).
   5197..5785    -  rep_origin     ori: high-copy-number ColE1/pMB1/pBR322/pUC origin of replication
   5956..6816    -  CDS            AmpR: β-lactamase; bla; confers resistance to ampicillin, carbenicillin, and related antibiotics
   6817..6921    -  promoter       AmpR promoter: bla
   7016..7051    +  CDS            rop (fragment): Rop protein, which maintains plasmids at low copy number; rop
   7153..7252    +  misc_feature   bom (fragment): basis of mobility region from pBR322
   7258..7412    -  CDS            lacZα (fragment): LacZα fragment of β-galactosidase; lacZ fragment
   7490..7993    +  CDS            PTP: PTP_NPVAC - Experimental evidence at protein level: Swiss-Prot protein existence level 1. Plays a role in the regulation and processing of late viral mRNAs by displaying RNA 5'-triphosphatase and diphosphatase activities. From Autographa californica nuclear polyhedrosis virus (AcMNPV).
   8031..9014    -  CDS            Y002_NPVAC: Protein predicted: Swiss-Prot protein existence level 4. From Autographa californica nuclear polyhedrosis virus (AcMNPV).
   9074..9232    -  CDS            CTL: CXOL_NPVAC - Also known as CTX. Protein inferred from homology: Swiss-Prot protein existence level 3. From Autographa californica nuclear polyhedrosis virus (AcMNPV).
   9285..9737    -  CDS            Y004_NPVAC: Protein predicted: Swiss-Prot protein existence level 4. From Autographa californica nuclear polyhedrosis virus (AcMNPV).
   9766..10092   +  CDS            Y005_NPVAC: Protein predicted: Swiss-Prot protein existence level 4. From Autographa californica nuclear polyhedrosis virus (AcMNPV).
  10076..10705   +  CDS            LEF-2: LEF2_NPVAC - Experimental evidence at protein level: Swiss-Prot protein existence level 1. Plays an essential role in viral DNA replication. Does not seem to participate in the initiation step but is rather important for the amplification of DNA. Also required for expression from the vp39 and polh promoters. From Autographa californica nuclear polyhedrosis virus (AcMNPV).
  10584..11411   +  misc_recomb    baculovirus recombination region (lef2/ORF603): contains ORF603 and part of lef2
  11415..11506   +  promoter       polyhedrin promoter: polh from Autographa californica; promoter for the baculovirus polyhedrin gene
  11549..11602   +  promoter       gp64 promoter (fragment): Autographa californica gp64; promoter for the baculovirus gp64 glycoprotein gene
>Addgene plasmid #132627 | pAcGP67A human LRP6 E1E2 (20–629) | addgene full sequence | sequence record 259532 | Addgene NGS Result
ATGGTAAGCGCTATTGTTTTATATGTGCTTTTGGCGGCGGCGGCGCATTCTGCCTTTGCGGCGGATCCAC
ACCATCACCATCACCATCACCATGCCCCTTTGTTGCTTTATGCAAACAGACGGGACTTGCGATTGGTTGA
TGCTACAAATGGCAAAGAGAATGCTACGATTGTAGTTGGAGGCTTGGAGGATGCAGCTGCGGTGGACTTT
GTGTTTAGTCATGGCTTGATATACTGGAGTGATGTCAGCGAAGAAGCCATTAAACGAACAGAATTTAACA
AAACTGAGAGTGTGCAGAATGTTGTTGTTTCTGGATTATTGTCCCCCGATGGGCTGGCATGTGATTGGCT
TGGAGAAAAATTGTACTGGACAGATTCTGAAACTAATCGGATTGAAGTTTCTAATTTAGATGGATCTTTA
CGAAAAGTTTTATTTTGGCAAGAGTTGGATCAACCCAGAGCTATTGCCTTAGATCCTTCAAGTGGGTTCA
TGTACTGGACAGACTGGGGAGAAGTGCCAAAGATAGAACGTGCTGGAATGGATGGTTCAAGTCGCTTCAT
TATAATAAACAGTGAAATTTACTGGCCAAATGGACTGACTTTGGATTATGAAGAACAAAAGCTTTATTGG
GCAGATGCAAAACTTAATTTCATCCACAAATCAAATCTGGATGGAACAAATCGGCAGGCAGTGGTTAAAG
GTTCCCTTCCACATCCTTTTGCCTTGACGTTATTTGAGGACATATTGTACTGGACTGACTGGAGCACACA
CTCCATTTTGGCTTGCAACAAGTATACTGGTGAGGGTCTGCGTGAAATCCATTCTGACATCTTCTCTCCC
ATGGATATACATGCCTTCAGCCAACAGAGGCAGCCAAATGCCACAAATCCATGTGGAATTGACAATGGGG
GTTGTTCCCATTTGTGTTTGATGTCTCCAGTCAAGCCTTTTTATCAGTGTGCTTGCCCCACTGGGGTCAA
ACTCCTGGAGAATGGAAAAACCTGCAAAGATGGTGCCACAGAATTATTGCTTTTAGCTCGAAGGACAGAC
TTGAGACGCATTTCTTTGGATACACCAGATTTTACAGACATTGTTCTGCAGTTAGAAGACATCCGTCATG
CCATTGCCATAGATTACGATCCTGTGGAAGGCTACATCTACTGGACTGATGATGAAGTGAGGGCCATACG
CCGTTCATTTATAGATGGATCTGGCAGTCAGTTTGTGGTCACTGCTCAAATTGCCCATCCTGATGGTATT
GCTGTGGACTGGGTTGCACGAAATCTTTATTGGACAGACACTGGCACTGATCGAATAGAAGTGACAAGGC
TCAATGGGACCATGAGGAAGATCTTGATTTCAGAGGACTTAGAGGAACCCCGGGCTATTGTGTTAGATCC
CATGGTTGGGTACATGTATTGGACTGACTGGGGAGAAATTCCGAAAATTGAGCGAGCAGCTCTGGATGGT
TCTGACCGTGTAGTATTGGTTAACACTTCTCTTGGTTGGCCAAATGGTTTAGCCTTGGATTATGATGAAG
GCAAAATATACTGGGGAGATGCCAAAACAGACAAGATTGAGGTTATGAATACTGATGGCACTGGGAGACG
AGTACTAGTGGAAGACAAAATTCCTCACATATTTGGATTTACTTTGTTGGGTGACTATGTTTACTGGACT
GACTGGCAGAGGCGTAGCATTGAAAGAGTTCATAAACGAAGTGCAGAGAGGGAAGTGATCATAGATCAGC
TGCCTGACCTCATGGGCCTAAAGGCTACAAATGTTCATCGAGTGATTGGTTCCAACCCCTGTGCTGAGGA
AAACGGGGGATGTAGCCATCTCTGCCTCTATAGACCTCAGGGCCTTCGCTGTGCTTGCCCTATTGGCTTT
GAACTCATCAGTGACATGAAGACCTGCATTGTCTAGCGGCCGCTGCAGATCTGATCCTTTCCTGGGACCC
GGCAAGAACCAAAAACTCACTCTCTTCAAGGAAATCCGTAATGTTAAACCCGACACGATGAAGCTTGTCG
TTGGATGGAAAGGAAAAGAGTTCTACAGGGAAACTTGGACCCGCTTCATGGAAGACAGCTTCCCCATTGT
TAACGACCAAGAAGTGATGGATGTTTTCCTTGTTGTCAACATGCGTCCCACTAGACCCAACCGTTGTTAC
AAATTCCTGGCCCAACACGCTCTGCGTTGCGACCCCGACTATGTACCTCATGACGTGATTAGGATCGTCG
AGCCTTCATGGGTGGGCAGCAACAACGAGTACCGCATCAGCCTGGCTAAGAAGGGCGGCGGCTGCCCAAT
AATGAACCTTCACTCTGAGTACACCAACTCGTTCGAACAGTTCATCGATCGTGTCATCTGGGAGAACTTC
TACAAGCCCATCGTTTACATCGGTACCGACTCTGCTGAAGAGGAGGAAATTCTCCTTGAAGTTTCCCTGG
TGTTCAAAGTAAAGGAGTTTGCACCAGACGCACCTCTGTTCACTGGTCCGGCGTATTAAAACACGATACA
TTGTTATTAGTACATTTATTAAGCGCTAGATTCTGTGCGTTGTTGATTTACAGACAATTGTTGTACGTAT
TTTAATAATTCATTAAATTTATAATCTTTAGGGTGGTATGTTAGAGCGAAAATCAAATGATTTTCAGCGT
CTTTATATCTGAATTTAAATATTAAATCCTCAATAGATTTGTAAAATAGGTTTCGATTAGTTTCAAACAA
GGGTTGTTTTTCCGAACCGATGGCTGGACTATCTAATGGATTTTCGCTCAACGCCACAAAACTTGCCAAA
TCTTGTAGCAGCAATCTAGCTTTGTCGATATTCGTTTGTGTTTTGTTTTGTAATAAAGGTTCGACGTCGT
TCAAAATATTATGCGCTTTTGTATTTCTTTCATCACTGTCGTTAGTGTACAATTGACTCGACGTAAACAC
GTTAAATAAAGCTTGGACATATTTAACATCGGGCGTGTTAGCTTTATTAGGCCGATTATCGTCGTCGTCC
CAACCCTCGTCGTTAGAAGTTGCTTCCGAAGACGATTTTGCCATAGCCACACGACGCCTATTAATTGTGT
CGGCTAACACGTCCGCGATCAAATTTGTAGTTGAGCTTTTTGGAATTATTTCTGATTGCGGGCGTTTTTG
GGCGGGTTTCAATCTAACTGTGCCCGATTTTAATTCAGACAACACGTTAGAAAGCGATGGTGCAGGCGGT
GGTAACATTTCAGACGGCAAATCTACTAATGGCGGCGGTGGTGGAGCTGATGATAAATCTACCATCGGTG
GAGGCGCAGGCGGGGCTGGCGGCGGAGGCGGAGGCGGAGGTGGTGGCGGTGATGCAGACGGCGGTTTAGG
CTCAAATGTCTCTTTAGGCAACACAGTCGGCACCTCAACTATTGTACTGGTTTCGGGCGCCGTTTTTGGT
TTGACCGGTCTGAGACGAGTGCGATTTTTTTCGTTTCTAATAGCTTCCAACAATTGTTGTCTGTCGTCTA
AAGGTGCAGCGGGTTGAGGTTCCGTCGGCATTGGTGGAGCGGGCGGCAATTCAGACATCGATGGTGGTGG
TGGTGGTGGAGGCGCTGGAATGTTAGGCACGGGAGAAGGTGGTGGCGGCGGTGCCGCCGGTATAATTTGT
TCTGGTTTAGTTTGTTCGCGCACGATTGTGGGCACCGGCGCAGGCGCCGCTGGCTGCACAACGGAAGGTC
GTCTGCTTCGAGGCAGCGCTTGGGGTGGTGGCAATTCAATATTATAATTGGAATACAAATCGTAAAAATC
TGCTATAAGCATTGTAATTTCGCTATCGTTTACCGTGCCGATATTTAACAACCGCTCAATGTAAGCAATT
GTATTGTAAAGAGATTGTCTCAAGCTCGCACGCCGATAACAAGCCTTTTCATTTTTACTACAGCATTGTA
GTGGCGAGACACTTCGCTGTCGTCGACGTACATGTATGCTTTGTTGTCAAAAACGTCGTTGGCAAGCTTT
AAAATATTTAAAAGAACATCTCTGTTCAGCACCACTGTGTTGTCGTAAATGTTGTTTTTGATAATTTGCG
CTTCCGCAGTATCGACACGTTCAAAAAATTGATGCGCATCAATTTTGTTGTTCCTATTATTGAATAAATA
AGATTGTACAGATTCATATCTACGATTCGTCATGGCCACCACAAATGCTACGCTGCAAACGCTGGTACAA
TTTTACGAAAACTGCAAAAACGTCAAAACTCGGTATAAAATAATCAACGGGCGCTTTGGCAAAATATCTA
TTTTATCGCACAAGCCCACTAGCAAATTGTATTTGCAGAAAACAATTTCGGCGCACAATTTTAACGCTGA
CGAAATAAAAGTTCACCAGTTAATGAGCGACCACCCAAATTTTATAAAAATCTATTTTAATCACGGTTCC
ATCAACAACCAAGTGATCGTGATGGACTACATTGACTGTCCCGATTTATTTGAAACACTACAAATTAAAG
GCGAGCTTTCGTACCAACTTGTTAGCAATATTATTAGACAGCTGTGTGAAGCGCTCAACGATTTGCACAA
GCACAATTTCATACACAACGACATAAAACTCGAAAATGTCTTATATTTCGAAGCACTTGATCGCGTGTAT
GTTTGCGATTACGGATTGTGCAAACACGAAAACTCACTTAGCGTGCACGACGGCACGTTGGAGTATTTTA
GTCCGGAAAAAATTCGACACCACAACTATGCACGTTCGTTTGACTGGTACGCCGTCGGCGTGTTAACATA
CAAGTTGCTAACCGGCGGCCAATTCGTAATCATGGTCATAGCTGTTTCCTGTGTGAAATTGTTATCCGCT
CACAATTCCACACAACATACGAGCCGGAAGCATAAAGTGTAAAGCCTGGGGTGCCTAATGAGTGAGCTAA
CTCACATTAATTGCGTTGCGCTCACTGCCCGCTTTCCAGTCGGGAAACCTGTCGTGCCAGCTGCATTAAT
GAATCGGCCAACGCGCGGGGAGAGGCGGTTTGCGTATTGGGCGCTCTTCCGCTTCCTCGCTCACTGACTC
GCTGCGCTCGGTCGTTCGGCTGCGGCGAGCGGTATCAGCTCACTCAAAGGCGGTAATACGGTTATCCACA
GAATCAGGGGATAACGCAGGAAAGAACATGTGAGCAAAAGGCCAGCAAAAGGCCAGGAACCGTAAAAAGG
CCGCGTTGCTGGCGTTTTTCCATAGGCTCCGCCCCCCTGACGAGCATCACAAAAATCGACGCTCAAGTCA
GAGGTGGCGAAACCCGACAGGACTATAAAGATACCAGGCGTTTCCCCCTGGAAGCTCCCTCGTGCGCTCT
CCTGTTCCGACCCTGCCGCTTACCGGATACCTGTCCGCCTTTCTCCCTTCGGGAAGCGTGGCGCTTTCTC
ATAGCTCACGCTGTAGGTATCTCAGTTCGGTGTAGGTCGTTCGCTCCAAGCTGGGCTGTGTGCACGAACC
CCCCGTTCAGCCCGACCGCTGCGCCTTATCCGGTAACTATCGTCTTGAGTCCAACCCGGTAAGACACGAC
TTATCGCCACTGGCAGCAGCCACTGGTAACAGGATTAGCAGAGCGAGGTATGTAGGCGGTGCTACAGAGT
TCTTGAAGTGGTGGCCTAACTACGGCTACACTAGAAGAACAGTATTTGGTATCTGCGCTCTGCTGAAGCC
AGTTACCTTCGGAAAAAGAGTTGGTAGCTCTTGATCCGGCAAACAAACCACCGCTGGTAGCGGTGGTTTT
TTTGTTTGCAAGCAGCAGATTACGCGCAGAAAAAAAGGATCTCAAGAAGATCCTTTGATCTTTTCTACGG
GGTCTGACGCTCAGTGGAACGAAAACTCACGTTAAGGGATTTTGGTCATGAGATTATCAAAAAGGATCTT
CACCTAGATCCTTTTAAATTAAAAATGAAGTTTTAAATCAATCTAAAGTATATATGAGTAAACTTGGTCT
GACAGTTACCAATGCTTAATCAGTGAGGCACCTATCTCAGCGATCTGTCTATTTCGTTCATCCATAGTTG
CCTGACTCCCCGTCGTGTAGATAACTACGATACGGGAGGGCTTACCATCTGGCCCCAGTGCTGCAATGAT
ACCGCGAGACCCACGCTCACCGGCTCCAGATTTATCAGCAATAAACCAGCCAGCCGGAAGGGCCGAGCGC
AGAAGTGGTCCTGCAACTTTATCCGCCTCCATCCAGTCTATTAATTGTTGCCGGGAAGCTAGAGTAAGTA
GTTCGCCAGTTAATAGTTTGCGCAACGTTGTTGCCATTGCTACAGGCATCGTGGTGTCACGCTCGTCGTT
TGGTATGGCTTCATTCAGCTCCGGTTCCCAACGATCAAGGCGAGTTACATGATCCCCCATGTTGTGCAAA
AAAGCGGTTAGCTCCTTCGGTCCTCCGATCGTTGTCAGAAGTAAGTTGGCCGCAGTGTTATCACTCATGG
TTATGGCAGCACTGCATAATTCTCTTACTGTCATGCCATCCGTAAGATGCTTTTCTGTGACTGGTGAGTA
CTCAACCAAGTCATTCTGAGAATAGTGTATGCGGCGACCGAGTTGCTCTTGCCCGGCGTCAATACGGGAT
AATACCGCGCCACATAGCAGAACTTTAAAAGTGCTCATCATTGGAAAACGTTCTTCGGGGCGAAAACTCT
CAAGGATCTTACCGCTGTTGAGATCCAGTTCGATGTAACCCACTCGTGCACCCAACTGATCTTCAGCATC
TTTTACTTTCACCAGCGTTTCTGGGTGAGCAAAAACAGGAAGGCAAAATGCCGCAAAAAAGGGAATAAGG
GCGACACGGAAATGTTGAATACTCATACTCTTCCTTTTTCAATATTATTGAAGCATTTATCAGGGTTATT
GTCTCATGAGCGGATACATATTTGAATGTATTTAGAAAAATAAACAAATAGGGGTTCCGCGCACATTTCC
CCGAAAAGTGCCACCTGACGTCTAAGAAACCATTATTATCATGACATTAACCTATAAAAATAGGCGTATC
ACGAGGCCCTTTCGTCTCGCGCGTTTCGGTGATGACGGTGAAAACCTCTGACACATGCAGCTCCCGGAGA
CGGTCACAGCTTGTCTGTAAGCGGATGCCGGGAGCAGACAAGCCCGTCAGGGCGCGTCAGCGGGTGTTGG
CGGGTGTCGGGGCTGGCTTAACTATGCGGCATCAGAGCAGATTGTACTGAGAGTGCACCATATGCGGTGT
GAAATACCGCACAGATGCGTAAGGAGAAAATACCGCATCAGGCGCCATTCGCCATTCAGGCTGCGCAACT
GTTGGGAAGGGCGATCGGTGCGGGCCTCTTCGCTATTACGCCAGCTGGCGAAAGGGGGATGTGCTGCAAG
GCGATTAAGTTGGGTAACGCCAGGGTTTTCCCAGTCACGACGTTGTAAAACGACGGCCAGTGCCAAGCTT
GGCTCGTAAAGCGAGTTGAAGGATCATATTTAGTTGCGTTTATGAGATAAGATTGAAAGCACGTGTAAAA
TGTTTCCCGCGCGTTGGCACAACTATTTACAATGCGGCCAAGTTATAAAAGATTCTAATCTGATATGTTT
TAAAACACCTTTGCGGCCCGAGTTGTTTGCGTACGTGACTAGCGAAGAAGATATGTGGACCGCAGAACAG
ATAGTAAAACAAAACCCTAGTATTGGAGCAATAATCGATTTAACCAACACGTCTAAATATTATGATGGTG
TGCATTTTTTGCGGGCGGGCCTGTTATACAAAAAAATTCAAGTACCTGGCCAGACTTTGCCGCCTGAAAG
CATAGTTCAAGAATTTATTGACACGGTAAAAGAATTTACAGAAAAGTGTCCCGGCATGTTGGTGGGCGTG
CACTGCACACACGGTATTAATCGCACCGGTTACATGGTGTGCAGATATTTAATGCACACCCTGGGTATTG
CGCCGCAGGAAGCCATAGATAGATTCGAAAAAGCCAGAGGTCACAAAATTGAAAGACAAAATTACGTTCA
AGATTTATTAATTTAATTAATATTATTTGCATTCTTTAACAAATACTTTATCCTATTTTCAAATTGTTGC
GCTTCTTCCAGCGAACCAAAACTATGCTTCGCTTGCTCCGTTTAGCTTGTAGCCGATCAGTGGCGTTGTT
CCAATCGACGGTAGGATTAGGCCGGATATTCTCCACCACAATGTTGGCAACGTTGATGTTACGTTTATGC
TTTTGGTTTTCCACGTACGTCTTTTGGCCGGTAATAGCCGTAAACGTAGTGCCGTCGCGCGTCACGCACA
ACACCGGATGTTTGCGCTTGTCCGCGGGGTATTGAACCGCGCGATCCGACAAATCCACCACTTTGGCAAC
TAAATCGGTGACCTGCGCGTCTTTTTTCTGCATTATTTCGTCTTTCTTTTGCATGGTTTCCTGGAAGCCG
GTGTACATGCGGTTTAGATCAGTCATGACGCGCGTGACCTGCAAATCTTTGGCCTCGATCTGCTTGTCCT
TGATGGCAACGATGCGTTCAATAAACTCTTGTTTTTTAACAAGTTCCTCGGTTTTTTGCGCCACCACCGC
TTGCAGCGCGTTTGTGTGCTCGGTGAATGTCGCAATCAGCTTAGTCACCAACTGTTTGCTCTCCTCCTCC
CGTTGTTTGATCGCGGGATCGTACTTGCCGGTGCAGAGCACTTGAGGAATTACTTCTTCTAAAAGCCATT
CTTGTAATTCTATGGCGTAAGGCAATTTGGACTTCATAATCAGCTGAATCACGCCGGATTTAGTAATGAG
CACTGTATGCGGCTGCAAATACAGCGGGTCGCCCCTTTTCACGACGCTGTTAGAGGTAGGGCCCCCATTT
TGGATGGTCTGCTCAAATAACGATTTGTATTTATTGTCTACATGAACACGTATAGCTTTATCACAAACTG
TATATTTTAAACTGTTAGCGACGTCCTTGGCCACGAACCGGACCTGTTGGTCGCGCTCTAGCACGTACCG
CAGGTTGAACGTATCTTCTCCAAATTTAAATTCTCCAATTTTAACGCGAGCCATTTTGATACACGTGTGT
CGATTTTGCAACAACTATTGTTTTTTAACGCAAACTAAACTTATTGTGGTAAGCAATAATTAAATATGGG
GGAACATGCGCCGCTACAACACTCGTCGTTATGAACGCAGACGGCGCCGGTCTCGGCGCAAGCGGCTAAA
ACGTGTTGCGCGTTCAACGCGGCAAACATCGCAAAAGCCAATAGTACAGTTTTGATTTGCATATTAACGG
CGATTTTTTAAATTATCTTATTTAATAAATAGTTATGACGCCTACAACTCCCCGCCCGCGTTGACTCGCT
GCACCTCGAGCAGTTCGTTGACGCCTTCCTCCGTGTGGCCGAACACGTCGAGCGGGTGGTCGATGACCAG
CGGCGTGCCGCACGCGACGCACAAGTATCTGTACACCGAATGATCGTCGGGCGAAGGCACGTCGGCCTCC
AAGTGGCAATATTGGCAAATTCGAAAATATATACAGTTGGGTTGTTTGCGCATATCTATCGTGGCGTTGG
GCATGTACGTCCGAACGTTGATTTGCATGCAAGCCGAAATTAAATCATTGCGATTAGTGCGATTAAAACG
TTGTACATCCTCGCTTTTAATCATGCCGTCGATTAAATCGCGCAATCGAGTCAAGTGATCAAAGTGTGGA
ATAATGTTTTCTTTGTATTCCCGAGTCAAGCGCAGCGCGTATTTTAACAAACTAGCCATCTTGTAAGTTA
GTTTCATTTAATGCAACTTTATCCAATAATATATTATGTATCGCACGTCAAGAATTAACAATGCGCCCGT
TGTCGCATCTCAACACGACTATGATAGAGATCAAATAAAGCGCGAATTAAATAGCTTGCGACGCAACGTG
CACGATCTGTGCACGCGTTCCGGCACGAGCTTTGATTGTAATAAGTTTTTACGAAGCGATGACATGACCC
CCGTAGTGACAACGATCACGCCCAAAAGAACTGCCGACTACAAAATTACCGAGTATGTCGGTGACGTTAA
AACTATTAAGCCATCCAATCGACCGTTAGTCGAATCAGGACCGCTGGTGCGAGAAGCCGCGAAGTATGGC
GAATGCATCGTATAACGTGTGGAGTCCGCTCATTAGAGCGTCATGTTTAGACAAGAAAGCTACATATTTA
ATTGATCCCGATGATTTTATTGATAAATTGACCCTAACTCCATACACGGTATTCTACAATGGCGGGGTTT
TGGTCAAAATTTCCGGACTGCGATTGTACATGCTGTTAACGGCTCCGCCCACTATTAATGAAATTAAAAA
TTCCAATTTTAAAAAACGCAGCAAGAGAAACATTTGTATGAAAGAATGCGTAGAAGGAAAGAAAAATGTC
GTCGACATGCTGAACAACAAGATTAATATGCCTCCGTGTATAAAAAAAATATTGAACGATTTGAAAGAAA
ACAATGTACCGCGCGGCGGTATGTACAGGAAGAGGTTTATACTAAACTGTTACATTGCAAACGTGGTTTC
GTGTGCCAAGTGTGAAAACCGATGTTTAATCAAGGCTCTGACGCATTTCTACAACCACGACTCCAAGTGT
GTGGGTGAAGTCATGCATCTTTTAATCAAATCCCAAGATGTGTATAAACCACCAAACTGCCAAAAAATGA
AAACTGTCGACAAGCTCTGTCCGTTTGCTGGCAACTGCAAGGGTCTCAATCCTATTTGTAATTATTGAAT
AATAAAACAATTATAAATGTCAAATTTGTTTTTTATTAACGATACAAACCAAACGCAACAAGAACATTTG
TAGTATTATCTATAATTGAAAACGCGTAGTTATAATCGCTGAGGTAATATTTAAAATCATTTTCAAATGA
TTCACAGTTAATTTGCGACAATATAATTTTATTTTCACATAAACTAGACGCCTTGTCGTCTTCTTCTTCG
TATTCCTTCTCTTTTTCATTTTTCTCCTCATAAAAATTAACATAGTTATTATCGTATCCATATATGTATC
TATCGTATAGAGTAAATTTTTTGTTGTCATAAATATATATGTCTTTTTTAATGGGGTGTATAGTACCGCT
GCGCATAGTTTTTCTGTAATTTACAACAGTGCTATTTTCTGGTAGTTCTTCGGAGTGTGTTGCTTTAATT
ATTAAATTTATATAATCAATGAATTTGGGATCGTCGGTTTTGTACAATATGTTGCCGGCATAGTACGCAG
CTTCTTCTAGTTCAATTACACCATTTTTTAGCAGCACCGGATTAACATAACTTTCCAAAATGTTGTACGA
ACCGTTAAACAAAAACAGTTCACCTCCCTTTTCTATACTATTGTCTGCGAGCAGTTGTTTGTTGTTAAAA
ATAACAGCCATTGTAATGAGACGCACAAACTAATATCACAAACTGGAAATGTCTATCAATATATAGTTGC
TGATATCATGGAGATAATTAAAATGATAACCATCTCGCAAATAAATAAGTATTTTACTGTTTTCGTAACA
GTTTTGTAATAAAAAAACCTATAAATATTCCGGATTATTCATACCGTCCCACCATCGGGCGCGGATCTAT
GCTACTAGTAAATCAGTCACACCAAGGCTTCAATAAGGAACACACAAGCAAG
